>Addgene plasmid #135707 | psiCHECK2-miR-193b | addgene full sequence | sequence record 322210 | Addgene NGS Result
AGATCTGCGCAGCACCATGGCCTGAAATAACCTCTGAAAGAGGAACTTGGTTAGGTACCTTCTGAGGCGG
AAAGAACCAGCTGTGGAATGTGTGTCAGTTAGGGTGTGGAAAGTCCCCAGGCTCCCCAGCAGGCAGAAGT
ATGCAAAGCATGCATCTCAATTAGTCAGCAACCAGGTGTGGAAAGTCCCCAGGCTCCCCAGCAGGCAGAA
GTATGCAAAGCATGCATCTCAATTAGTCAGCAACCATAGTCCCGCCCCTAACTCCGCCCATCCCGCCCCT
AACTCCGCCCAGTTCCGCCCATTCTCCGCCCCATGGCTGACTAATTTTTTTTATTTATGCAGAGGCCGAG
GCCGCCTCGGCCTCTGAGCTATTCCAGAAGTAGTGAGGAGGCTTTTTTGGAGGCCTAGGCTTTTGCAAAA
AGCTTGATTCTTCTGACACAACAGTCTCGAACTTAAGCTGCAGAAGTTGGTCGTGAGGCACTGGGCAGGT
AAGTATCAAGGTTACAAGACAGGTTTAAGGAGACCAATAGAAACTGGGCTTGTCGAGACAGAGAAGACTC
TTGCGTTTCTGATAGGCACCTATTGGTCTTACTGACATCCACTTTGCCTTTCTCTCCACAGGTGTCCACT
CCCAGTTCAATTACAGCTCTTAAGGCTAGAGTACTTAATACGACTCACTATAGGCTAGCCACCATGGCTT
CCAAGGTGTACGACCCCGAGCAACGCAAACGCATGATCACTGGGCCTCAGTGGTGGGCTCGCTGCAAGCA
AATGAACGTGCTGGACTCCTTCATCAACTACTATGATTCCGAGAAGCACGCCGAGAACGCCGTGATTTTT
CTGCATGGTAACGCTGCCTCCAGCTACCTGTGGAGGCACGTCGTGCCTCACATCGAGCCCGTGGCTAGAT
GCATCATCCCTGATCTGATCGGAATGGGTAAGTCCGGCAAGAGCGGGAATGGCTCATATCGCCTCCTGGA
TCACTACAAGTACCTCACCGCTTGGTTCGAGCTGCTGAACCTTCCAAAGAAAATCATCTTTGTGGGCCAC
GACTGGGGGGCTTGTCTGGCCTTTCACTACTCCTACGAGCACCAAGACAAGATCAAGGCCATCGTCCATG
CTGAGAGTGTCGTGGACGTGATCGAGTCCTGGGACGAGTGGCCTGACATCGAGGAGGATATCGCCCTGAT
CAAGAGCGAAGAGGGCGAGAAAATGGTGCTTGAGAATAACTTCTTCGTCGAGACCATGCTCCCAAGCAAG
ATCATGCGGAAACTGGAGCCTGAGGAGTTCGCTGCCTACCTGGAGCCATTCAAGGAGAAGGGCGAGGTTA
GACGGCCTACCCTCTCCTGGCCTCGCGAGATCCCTCTCGTTAAGGGAGGCAAGCCCGACGTCGTCCAGAT
TGTCCGCAACTACAACGCCTACCTTCGGGCCAGCGACGATCTGCCTAAGATGTTCATCGAGTCCGACCCT
GGGTTCTTTTCCAACGCTATTGTCGAGGGAGCTAAGAAGTTCCCTAACACCGAGTTCGTGAAGGTGAAGG
GCCTCCACTTCAGCCAGGAGGACGCTCCAGATGAAATGGGTAAGTACATCAAGAGCTTCGTGGAGCGCGT
GCTGAAGAACGAGCAGTAATTCTAGGCGATCGCTCGACAGCGGGACTTTGAGGGCCAGTTGCGGCCGCTG
GCCGCAATAAAATATCTTTATTTTCATTACATCTGTGTGTTGGTTTTTTGTGTGAGGATCTAAATGAGTC
TTCGGACCTCGCGGGGGCCGCTTAAGCGGTGGTTAGGGTTTGTCTGACGCGGGGGGAGGGGGAAGGAACG
AAACACTCTCATTCGGAGGCGGCTCGGGGTTTGGTCTTGGTGGCCACGGGCACGCAGAAGAGCGCCGCGA
TCCTCTTAAGCACCCCCCCGCCCTCCGTGGAGGCGGGGGTTTGGTCGGCGGGTGGTAACTGGCGGGCCGC
TGACTCGGGCGGGTCGCGCGCCCCAGAGTGTGACCTTTTCGGTCTGCTCGCAGACCCCCGGGCGGCGCCG
CCGCGGCGGCGACGGGCTCGCTGGGTCCTAGGCTCCATGGGGACCGTATACGTGGACAGGCTCTGGAGCA
TCCGCACGACTGCGGTGATATTACCGGAGACCTTCTGCGGGACGAGCCGGGTCACGCGGCTGACGCGGAG
CGTCCGTTGGGCGACAAACACCAGGACGGGGCACAGGTACACTATCTTGTCACCCGGAGGCGCGAGGGAC
TGCAGGAGCTTCAGGGAGTGGCGCAGCTGCTTCATCCCCGTGGCCCGTTGCTCGCGTTTGCTGGCGGTGT
CCCCGGAAGAAATATATTTGCATGTCTTTAGTTCTATGATGACACAAACCCCGCCCAGCGTCTTGTCATT
GGCGAATTCGAACACGCAGATGCAGTCGGGGCGGCGCGGTCCCAGGTCCACTTCGCATATTAAGGTGACG
CGTGTGGCCTCGAACACCGAGCGACCCTGCAGCGACCCGCTTAAAAGCTTGGCATTCCGGTACTGTTGGT
AAAGCCACCATGGCCGATGCTAAGAACATTAAGAAGGGCCCTGCTCCCTTCTACCCTCTGGAGGATGGCA
CCGCTGGCGAGCAGCTGCACAAGGCCATGAAGAGGTATGCCCTGGTGCCTGGCACCATTGCCTTCACCGA
TGCCCACATTGAGGTGGACATCACCTATGCCGAGTACTTCGAGATGTCTGTGCGCCTGGCCGAGGCCATG
AAGAGGTACGGCCTGAACACCAACCACCGCATCGTGGTGTGCTCTGAGAACTCTCTGCAGTTCTTCATGC
CAGTGCTGGGCGCCCTGTTCATCGGAGTGGCCGTGGCCCCTGCTAACGACATTTACAACGAGCGCGAGCT
GCTGAACAGCATGGGCATTTCTCAGCCTACCGTGGTGTTCGTGTCTAAGAAGGGCCTGCAGAAGATCCTG
AACGTGCAGAAGAAGCTGCCTATCATCCAGAAGATCATCATCATGGACTCTAAGACCGACTACCAGGGCT
TCCAGAGCATGTACACATTCGTGACATCTCATCTGCCTCCTGGCTTCAACGAGTACGACTTCGTGCCAGA
GTCTTTCGACAGGGACAAAACCATTGCCCTGATCATGAACAGCTCTGGGTCTACCGGCCTGCCTAAGGGC
GTGGCCCTGCCTCATCGCACCGCCTGTGTGCGCTTCTCTCACGCCCGCGACCCTATTTTCGGCAACCAGA
TCATCCCCGACACCGCTATTCTGAGCGTGGTGCCATTCCACCACGGCTTCGGCATGTTCACCACCCTGGG
CTACCTGATTTGCGGCTTTCGGGTGGTGCTGATGTACCGCTTCGAGGAGGAGCTGTTCCTGCGCAGCCTG
CAAGACTACAAAATTCAGTCTGCCCTGCTGGTGCCAACCCTGTTCAGCTTCTTCGCTAAGAGCACCCTGA
TCGACAAGTACGACCTGTCTAACCTGCACGAGATTGCCTCTGGCGGCGCCCCACTGTCTAAGGAGGTGGG
CGAAGCCGTGGCCAAGCGCTTTCATCTGCCAGGCATCCGCCAGGGCTACGGCCTGACCGAGACAACCAGC
GCCATTCTGATTACCCCAGAGGGCGACGACAAGCCTGGCGCCGTGGGCAAGGTGGTGCCATTCTTCGAGG
CCAAGGTGGTGGACCTGGACACCGGCAAGACCCTGGGAGTGAACCAGCGCGGCGAGCTGTGTGTGCGCGG
CCCTATGATTATGTCCGGCTACGTGAATAACCCTGAGGCCACAAACGCCCTGATCGACAAGGACGGCTGG
CTGCACTCTGGCGACATTGCCTACTGGGACGAGGACGAGCACTTCTTCATCGTGGACCGCCTGAAGTCTC
TGATCAAGTACAAGGGCTACCAGGTGGCCCCAGCCGAGCTGGAGTCTATCCTGCTGCAGCACCCTAACAT
TTTCGACGCCGGAGTGGCCGGCCTGCCCGACGACGATGCCGGCGAGCTGCCTGCCGCCGTCGTCGTGCTG
GAACACGGCAAGACCATGACCGAGAAGGAGATCGTGGACTATGTGGCCAGCCAGGTGACAACCGCCAAGA
AGCTGCGCGGCGGAGTGGTGTTCGTGGACGAGGTGCCCAAGGGCCTGACCGGCAAGCTGGACGCCCGCAA
GATCCGCGAGATCCTGATCAAGGCTAAGAAAGGCGGCAAGATCGCCGTGTAATAATTCTAGAGTCGGGGC
GGCCGGCCGCTTCGAGCAGACATGATAAGATACATTGATGAGTTTGGACAAACCACAACTAGAATGCAGT
GAAAAAAATGCTTTATTTGTGAAATTTGTGATGCTATTGCTTTATTTGTAACCATTATAAGCTGCAATAA
ACAAGTTAACAACAACAATTGCATTCATTTTATGTTTCAGGTTCAGGGGGAGGTGTGGGAGGTTTTTTAA
AGCAAGTAAAACCTCTACAAATGTGGTAAAATCGATAAGGATCCAGGTGGCACTTTTCGGGGAAATGTGC
GCGGAACCCCTATTTGTTTATTTTTCTAAATACATTCAAATATGTATCCGCTCATGAGACAATAACCCTG
ATAAATGCTTCAATAATATTGAAAAAGGAAGAGTATGAGTATTCAACATTTCCGTGTCGCCCTTATTCCC
TTTTTTGCGGCATTTTGCCTTCCTGTTTTTGCTCACCCAGAAACGCTGGTGAAAGTAAAAGATGCTGAAG
ATCAGTTGGGTGCACGAGTGGGTTACATCGAACTGGATCTCAACAGCGGTAAGATCCTTGAGAGTTTTCG
CCCCGAAGAACGTTTTCCAATGATGAGCACTTTTAAAGTTCTGCTATGTGGCGCGGTATTATCCCGTATT
GACGCCGGGCAAGAGCAACTCGGTCGCCGCATACACTATTCTCAGAATGACTTGGTTGAGTACTCACCAG
TCACAGAAAAGCATCTTACGGATGGCATGACAGTAAGAGAATTATGCAGTGCTGCCATAACCATGAGTGA
TAACACTGCGGCCAACTTACTTCTGACAACGATCGGAGGACCGAAGGAGCTAACCGCTTTTTTGCACAAC
ATGGGGGATCATGTAACTCGCCTTGATCGTTGGGAACCGGAGCTGAATGAAGCCATACCAAACGACGAGC
GTGACACCACGATGCCTGTAGCAATGGCAACAACGTTGCGCAAACTATTAACTGGCGAACTACTTACTCT
AGCTTCCCGGCAACAATTAATAGACTGGATGGAGGCGGATAAAGTTGCAGGACCACTTCTGCGCTCGGCC
CTTCCGGCTGGCTGGTTTATTGCTGATAAATCTGGAGCCGGTGAGCGTGGGTCTCGCGGTATCATTGCAG
CACTGGGGCCAGATGGTAAGCCCTCCCGTATCGTAGTTATCTACACGACGGGGAGTCAGGCAACTATGGA
TGAACGAAATAGACAGATCGCTGAGATAGGTGCCTCACTGATTAAGCATTGGTAACTGTCAGACCAAGTT
TACTCATATATACTTTAGATTGATTTAAAACTTCATTTTTAATTTAAAAGGATCTAGGTGAAGATCCTTT
TTGATAATCTCATGACCAAAATCCCTTAACGTGAGTTTTCGTTCCACTGAGCGTCAGACCCCGTAGAAAA
GATCAAAGGATCTTCTTGAGATCCTTTTTTTCTGCGCGTAATCTGCTGCTTGCAAACAAAAAAACCACCG
CTACCAGCGGTGGTTTGTTTGCCGGATCAAGAGCTACCAACTCTTTTTCCGAAGGTAACTGGCTTCAGCA
GAGCGCAGATACCAAATACTGTTCTTCTAGTGTAGCCGTAGTTAGGCCACCACTTCAAGAACTCTGTAGC
ACCGCCTACATACCTCGCTCTGCTAATCCTGTTACCAGTGGCTGCTGCCAGTGGCGATAAGTCGTGTCTT
ACCGGGTTGGACTCAAGACGATAGTTACCGGATAAGGCGCAGCGGTCGGGCTGAACGGGGGGTTCGTGCA
CACAGCCCAGCTTGGAGCGAACGACCTACACCGAACTGAGATACCTACAGCGTGAGCTATGAGAAAGCGC
CACGCTTCCCGAAGGGAGAAAGGCGGACAGGTATCCGGTAAGCGGCAGGGTCGGAACAGGAGAGCGCACG
AGGGAGCTTCCAGGGGGAAACGCCTGGTATCTTTATAGTCCTGTCGGGTTTCGCCACCTCTGACTTGAGC
GTCGATTTTTGTGATGCTCGTCAGGGGGGCGGAGCCTATGGAAAAACGCCAGCAACGCGGCCTTTTTACG
GTTCCTGGCCTTTTGCTGGCCTTTTGCTCACATGGCTCGAC
Features (pLannotate 1.2.2; 12 found; start..end, strand, type, name):
     62..419     +  promoter       SV40 promoter: SV40 enhancer and early promoter
    489..621     +  intron         chimeric intron: chimera between introns from human β-globin and immunoglobulin heavy chain genes
    666..684     +  promoter       T7 promoter: promoter for bacteriophage T7 RNA polymerase
    694..1629    +  CDS            hRluc: Renilla luciferase human codon-optimized
   1686..1734    +  polyA_signal   poly(A) signal: synthetic polyadenylation signal
   1743..2494    +  promoter       HSV TK promoter: herpes simplex virus thymidine kinase promoter
   2530..4182    +  CDS            luciferase: firefly luciferase; luc+; enhanced luc+ version of the luciferase gene AAS38485.1 42718124.0
   4226..4347    -  polyA_signal   SV40 poly(A) signal: SV40 polyadenylation signal
   4370..4438    -  CDS            large T antigen (fragment): large T antigen from SV40 (simian virus 40)
   4480..4584    +  promoter       AmpR promoter: bla
   4585..5445    +  CDS            AmpR: β-lactamase; bla; confers resistance to ampicillin, carbenicillin, and related antibiotics
   5616..6204    +  rep_origin     ori: high-copy-number ColE1/pMB1/pBR322/pUC origin of replication
