[The description below was written by a language model from this plasmid's Addgene catalogue record and pLannotate feature annotations shown in this document.]
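Description:
psiCHECK2-miR-193b is a mammalian dual-luciferase reporter plasmid built on the Promega psiCHECK-2 backbone and designed to measure the activity of the microRNA miR-193. It is maintained in E. coli through a high-copy ColE1/pUC-type origin of replication and selected with ampicillin via the β-lactamase (AmpR) gene under its own bla promoter.

The plasmid carries two independent luciferase expression units. In the first, the SV40 enhancer/early promoter followed by a chimeric β-globin/immunoglobulin intron drives a human codon-optimized Renilla luciferase (hRluc), terminated by a synthetic poly(A) signal; a T7 promoter just upstream of the coding sequence also permits in vitro transcription. In the second, the HSV thymidine kinase promoter drives firefly luciferase (luc+), followed by an SV40 poly(A) region. The insert is a synthetic sequence that is the reverse complement of miR-193, giving a perfectly complementary target site. It is not annotated in the feature table and the cloning sites are recorded as unknown. In psiCHECK-2 designs such sites are normally placed in the short 3′ untranslated region between the Renilla stop codon and the synthetic poly(A) signal, and the gap between those features here is consistent with that.

When the plasmid is transfected into cells, active miR-193 should bind the complementary site and trigger repression or cleavage of the Renilla transcript, lowering the Renilla signal. Firefly luciferase, expressed from the same plasmid, is unaffected and acts as an internal normalization control for transfection efficiency and cell number. The Renilla-to-firefly ratio therefore works as a sensor of endogenous miR-193 activity, or of the effects of its overexpression, inhibition or sequestration.
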