Addgene plasmid #135707: psiCHECK2-miR-193b
Purpose: Mammalian expression vector, Luciferase reporter to test activity of miRNA (miR-193)
Depositing lab: Florian Karreth. Depositing organization: H. Lee Moffitt Cancer Center and Research Institute.
Backbone
  Vector backbone: psiCHECK-2
  Backbone manufacturer: Promega
  Vector type: Mammalian Expression
Growth in bacteria
  Bacterial resistance: Ampicillin, 100 μg/mL
  Growth temperature: 37°C
  Growth strain: DH5alpha
  Copy number: High Copy
Gene/Insert
  Gene/Insert name: miR-193 reverse complement
  Species: Synthetic
  Cloning method: Restriction Enzyme; 5′ cloning site Unknown (unknown if destroyed); 3′ cloning site Unknown (unknown if destroyed)
Terms and licenses: Academic/Nonprofit Terms; Industry Terms: Not Available to Industry
How to cite: psiCHECK2-miR-193b was a gift from Florian Karreth (Addgene plasmid # 135707 ; http://n2t.net/addgene:135707 ; RRID:Addgene_135707)
